>Addgene plasmid #196072 | pHEN2-SG4 R105A | addgene full sequence | sequence record 388449 | Addgene NGS Result
GTGATACGCCTATTTTTATAGGTTAATGTCATGATAATAATGGTTTCTTAGACGTCAGGTGGCACTTTTC
GGGGAAATGTGCGCGGAACCCCTATTTGTTTATTTTTCTAAATACATTCAAATATGTATCCGCTCATGAG
ACAATAACCCTGATAAATGCTTCAATAATATTGAAAAAGGAAGAGTATGAGTATTCAACATTTCCGTGTC
GCCCTTATTCCCTTTTTTGCGGCATTTTGCCTTCCTGTTTTTGCTCACCCAGAAACGCTGGTGAAAGTAA
AAGATGCTGAAGATCAGTTGGGTGCCCGAGTGGGTTACATCGAACTGGATCTCAACAGCGGTAAGATCCT
TGAGAGTTTTCGCCCCGAAGAACGTTTTCCAATGATGAGCACTTTTAAAGTTCTGCTATGTGGCGCGGTA
TTATCCCGTATTGACGCCGGGCAAGAGCAACTCGGTCGCCGCATACACTATTCTCAGAATGACTTGGTTG
AGTACTCACCAGTCACAGAAAAGCATCTTACGGATGGCATGACAGTAAGAGAATTATGCAGTGCTGCCAT
AACCATGAGTGATAACACTGCGGCCAACTTACTTCTGACAACGATCGGAGGACCGAAGGAGCTAACCGCT
TTTTTGCACAACATGGGGGATCATGTAACTCGCCTTGATCGTTGGGAACCGGAGCTGAATGAAGCCATAC
CAAACGACGAGCGTGACACCACGATGCCTGTAGCAATGGCAACAACGTTGCGCAAACTATTAACTGGCGA
ACTACTTACTCTAGCTTCCCGGCAACAATTAATAGACTGGATGGAGGCGGATAAAGTTGCAGGACCACTT
CTGCGCTCGGCCCTTCCGGCTGGCTGGTTTATTGCTGATAAATCTGGAGCCGGTGAGCGTGGGTCTCGCG
GTATCATTGCAGCACTGGGGCCAGATGGTAAGCCCTCCCGTATCGTAGTTATCTACACGACGGGGAGTCA
GGCAACTATGGATGAACGAAATAGACAGATCGCTGAGATAGGTGCCTCACTGATTAAGCATTGGTAACTG
TCAGACCAAGTTTACTCATATATACTTTAGATTGATTTAAAACTTCATTTTTAATTTAAAAGGATCTAGG
TGAAGATCCTTTTTGATAATCTCATGACCAAAATCCCTTAACGTGAGTTTTCGTTCCACTGAGCGTCAGA
CCCCGTAGAAAAGATCAAAGGATCTTCTTGAGATCCTTTTTTTCTGCGCGTAATCTGCTGCTTGCAAACA
AAAAAACCACCGCTACCAGCGGTGGTTTGTTTGCCGGATCAAGAGCTACCAACTCTTTTTCCGAAGGTAA
CTGGCTTCAGCAGAGCGCAGATACCAAATACTGTTCTTCTAGTGTAGCCGTAGTTAGGCCACCACTTCAA
GAACTCTGTAGCACCGCCTACATACCTCGCTCTGCTAATCCTGTTACCAGTGGCTGCTGCCAGTGGCGAT
AAGTCGTGTCTTACCGGGTTGGACTCAAGACGATAGTTACCGGATAAGGCGCAGCGGTCGGGCTGAACGG
GGGGTTCGTGCATACAGCCCAGCTTGGAGCGAACGACCTACACCGAACTGAGATACCTACAGCGTGAGCT
ATGAGAAAGCGCCACGCTTCCCGAAGGGAGAAAGGCGGACAGGTATCCGGTAAGCGGCAGGGTCGGAACA
GGAGAGCGCACGAGGGAGCTTCCAGGGGGAAACGCCTGGTATCTTTATAGTCCTGTCGGGTTTCGCCACC
TCTGACTTGAGCGTCGATTTTTGTGATGCTCGTCAGGGGGGCGGAGCCTATGGAAAAACGCCAGCAACGC
GGCCTTTTTACGGTTCCTGGCCTTTTGCTGGCCTTTTGCTCACATGTTCTTTCCTGCGTTATCCCCTGAT
TCTGTGGATAACCGTATTACCGCCTTTGAGTGAGCTGATACCGCTCGCCGCAGCCGAACGACCGAGCGCA
GCGAGTCAGTGAGCGAGGAAGCGGAAGAGCGCCCAATACGCAAACCGCCTCTCCCCGCGCGTTGGCCGAT
TCATTAATGCAGCTGGCACGACAGGTTTCCCGACTGGAAAGCGGGCAGTGAGCGCAACGCAATTAATGTG
AGTTAGCTCACTCATTAGGCACCCCAGGCTTTACACTTTATGCTTCCGGCTCGTATGTTGTGTGGAATTG
TGAGCGGATAACAATTTCACACAGGAAACAGCTATGACCATGATTACGCCAAGCTTGCATGCAAATTCTA
TTTCAAGGAGACAGTCATAATGAAATACCTATTGCCTACGGCAGCCGCTGGATTGTTATTACTCGCGGCC
CAGCCGGCCATGGCGGAAGTGGAGCTGCAGGCTTCCGGGGGAGGATTTGTGCAGCCGGGGGGGTCATTGC
GACTGAGCTGCGCCGCATCCGGCGGCACAAGTGGTACATACAACATGGGCTGGTTTCGTCAGGCCCCTGG
CAAGGAGAGAGAGTTCGTTTCCGCCATCTCGTACCGTGACAACATGACACCTTACTACGCTGACAGCGTA
AAGGGAAGATTTACAATTAGCCGGGATAACTCCAAAAACACGGTCTATCTCCAGATGAACAGCCTCAGGG
CCGAGGACACAGCTACGTATTACTGTGCACGTTATCAGGGTGCTCTGCGTATTCACCAGTCGACATACTG
GGGACAGGGGACGCAGGTAACTGTGAGTAGCGCGGCCGCACATCATCATCACCATCACAAGCTGGACTAC
AAAGACCATGACGGTGATTATAAAGATCATGACATCGATTACAAGGATGACGATGACAAGTAATAAAGAT
CTCAACGGGGCCGCAGAACAGAAACTTATCAGTGAGGAGGACTTGAATGGGGCCGCATAG
[72 nt withheld, positions 2861-2932]
C
[535 nt withheld, positions 2934-3468]
CCAATCGTCTGACCTGCCTCAACCTCCTGTC
[50 nt withheld, positions 3500-3549]
CGGCTCTGAGGGTGGCGGCTCTGAGGGTGGCGGTTCTGAGGGTGGCGGCTCTGAGGGTGGCGGTTCCGGT
GGCGGCTCCGGTTCCGGTGATTTTGATTATGAAAAA
[113 nt withheld, positions 3656-3768]
T
[41 nt withheld, positions 3770-3810]
T
[62 nt withheld, positions 3812-3873]
A
[92 nt withheld, positions 3875-3966]
A
[124 nt withheld, positions 3968-4091]
AAGAATTCACTGGCCGTCGTTTTACAACGTCGTGACTGGGAAAACCCTGGCGTTACCCAACTTAATCGCC
TTGCAGCACATCCCCCTTTCGCCAGCTGGCGTAATAGCGAAGAGGCCCGCACCGATCGCCCTTCCCAACA
GTTGCGCAGCCTGAATGGCGAATGGCGCCTGATGCGGTATTTTCTCCTTACGCATCTGTGCGGTATTTCA
CACCGCATA
[95 nt withheld, positions 4311-4405]
T
[46 nt withheld, positions 4407-4452]
C
[141 nt withheld, positions 4454-4594]
CCTTTGACGTTGGAGTCCACGTTCTTT
[37 nt withheld, positions 4622-4658]
ACTCTATCTCGGGCTATTCTTTTGATTTATAAGGGATTTTGCCGATTTCGGTCTATTGGTTAAAAAATGA
GCTGATTTAACAAAAATTTAACGCGAATTTTAACAAAATATTAACGTTTACAATTTTATGGTGCAGTCTC
AGTACAATCTGCTCTGATGCCGCATAGTTAAGCCAGCCCCGACACCCGCCAACACCCGCTGACGCGCCCT
GACGGGCTTGTCTGCTCCCGGCATCCGCTTACAGACAAGCTGTGACCGTCTCCGGGAGCTGCATGTGTCA
GAGGTTTTCACCGTCATCACCGAAACGCGCGAGACGAAAGGGCCTC
Features (pLannotate 1.2.2; 15 found; start..end, strand, type, name):
     82..186     +  promoter       AmpR promoter: bla
    187..1047    +  CDS            AmpR: β-lactamase; bla; confers resistance to ampicillin, carbenicillin, and related antibiotics
   1218..1806    +  rep_origin     ori: high-copy-number ColE1/pMB1/pBR322/pUC origin of replication
   1989..2081    +  CDS            lacI (fragment): lac repressor; lacI; The lac repressor binds to the lac operator to inhibit transcription in E. coli. This inhibition can be relieved by adding lactose or isopropyl-β-D-thiogalactopyranoside (IPTG).
   2094..2115    +  protein_bind   CAP binding site: CAP binding activates transcription in the presence of cAMP. E. coli catabolite activator protein
   2130..2160    +  promoter       lac promoter: promoter for the E. coli lac operon
   2168..2184    +  protein_bind   lac operator: The lac repressor binds to the lac operator to inhibit transcription in E. coli. This inhibition can be relieved by adding lactose or isopropyl-β-D-thiogalactopyranoside (IPTG). lac repressor encoded by lacI
   2326..2691    +  CDS            HVM21_MOUSE: Experimental evidence at protein level: Swiss-Prot protein existence level 1. From Mus musculus (Mouse).
   2725..2790    +  CDS            3xFLAG: three tandem FLAG® epitope tags, followed by an enterokinase cleavage site
   2861..4090    +  CDS            M13 gene III (sequence partly withheld): pIII; III; minor coat protein
   4096..4253    +  CDS            lacZα (fragment): LacZα fragment of β-galactosidase; lacZ fragment
   4259..4310    -  misc_feature   bom (fragment): basis of mobility region from pBR322
   4329..4784    +  rep_origin     f1 ori (sequence partly withheld): f1 bacteriophage origin of replication; arrow indicates direction of (+) strand synthesis
   4785..4834    -  misc_feature   bom (fragment): basis of mobility region from pBR322
   4936..4971    -  CDS            rop (fragment): Rop protein, which maintains plasmids at low copy number; rop
