[The description below was written by a language model from this plasmid's Addgene catalogue record and pLannotate feature annotations shown in this document.]
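Description:
pHEN2-SG4 R105A is a bacterial expression plasmid of about 5 kb, built on the pHEN2 phagemid backbone and used to produce a point mutant of the synthetic single-domain antibody SG4 in E. coli. It is maintained at high copy from a ColE1/pUC-type origin and selected with ampicillin through the bla gene. It also retains an f1 origin for single-stranded DNA production and packaging, along with M13 gene III. Both are hallmarks of a phage-display vector.

The SG4 R105A coding sequence was cloned between NcoI and NotI sites, both preserved. The annotation software detects it as an immunoglobulin heavy-chain variable-domain-like open reading frame of roughly 370 bp, labelled by homology to a mouse VH entry, although the record lists the insert as synthetic. The backbone was modified by removing its 3xMYC tag and adding a 3xFLAG tag, so the protein carries C-terminal 6xHis and 3xFLAG tags for purification and detection. The His tag is listed in the catalogue fields but not annotated in the feature table. Gene III lies downstream of the tags, but the record does not say how the nanobody reading frame is separated from it.

The catalogue entry names T7 as the promoter. The feature table instead shows a CAP binding site, lac promoter and lac operator upstream of the insert and no T7 promoter, which points to IPTG-inducible lac control. This discrepancy cannot be resolved from the record.

The associated publication describes SG4 as a structure-specific nanobody that recognises DNA G-quadruplexes. The R105A variant is presumably a comparison mutant for the parental nanobody, but the record does not state what effect the substitution has.
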