Addgene plasmid #196072: pHEN2-SG4 R105A
Purpose: Express mutant (R105A) SG4 in E.coli
Depositing lab: Shankar Balasubramanian. Depositing organization: University of Cambridge. Publication: DNA G-Quadruplex Recognition In Vitro and in Live Cells by a Structure-Specific Nanobody. Galli S, Melidis L, Flynn SM, Varshney D, Simeone A, Spiegel J, Madden SK, Tannahill D, Balasubramanian S. J Am Chem Soc. 2022 Dec 9. doi: 10.1021/jacs.2c10656. PubMed 36488193.
Backbone
  Vector backbone: pHEN2
  Backbone manufacturer: Hybrigenics Services
  Backbone size w/o insert (bp): 4595
  Total vector size (bp): 4967
  Modifications to backbone: 3xFLAG inserted at C-terminal on backbone, 3xMYC removed from C-terminal on backbone
  Vector type: Bacterial Expression
Growth in bacteria
  Bacterial resistance: Ampicillin, 100 μg/mL
  Growth temperature: 37°C
  Growth strain: DH5alpha
  Growth instructions: Must be transformed into BL21(DE3) bacteria and grown at 28°C for antibody production.
  Copy number: High Copy
Gene/Insert
  Gene/Insert name: SG4 R105A
  Species: Synthetic
  Mutation: R105A mutation in SG4
  Promoter: T7
  Tag / fusion protein: 6XHis (C terminal on backbone); 3XFLAG (C terminal on backbone)
  Cloning method: Restriction Enzyme; 5′ cloning site NcoI (not destroyed); 3′ cloning site NotI (not destroyed)
  Sequencing primers: 5′ GAA TTG TGA GCG GAT AAC; 3′ CAG CCC TCA TAG TTA GCG
Resource information
  A portion of this plasmid was derived from a plasmid made by: Hybrigenics Services
Terms and licenses: Academic/Nonprofit Terms; Industry Terms: Not Available to Industry
How to cite: pHEN2-SG4 R105A was a gift from Shankar Balasubramanian (Addgene plasmid # 196072 ; http://n2t.net/addgene:196072 ; RRID:Addgene_196072)
